>Addgene plasmid #127440 | pNIR_JNKbiosensor | addgene full sequence | sequence record 252089 | Addgene NGS Result
GCAAAATTTAAGCTACAACAAGGCAAGGCTTGACCGACAATTGCATGAAGAATCTGCTTAGGGTTAGGCG
TTTTGCGCTGCTTCGCGATGTACGGGCCAGATATACGCGTTGACATTGATTATTGACTAGTTATTAATAG
TAATCAATTACGGGGTCATTAGTTCATAGCCCATATATGGAGTTCCGCGTTACATAACTTACGGTAAATG
GCCCGCCTGGCTGACCGCCCAACGACCCCCGCCCATTGACGTCAATAATGACGTATGTTCCCATAGTAAC
GCCAATAGGGACTTTCCATTGACGTCAATGGGTGGAGTATTTACGGTAAACTGCCCACTTGGCAGTACAT
CAAGTGTATCATATGCCAAGTACGCCCCCTATTGACGTCAATGACGGTAAATGGCCCGCCTGGCATTATG
CCCAGTACATGACCTTATGGGACTTTCCTACTTGGCAGTACATCTACGTATTAGTCATCGCTATTACCAT
GGTGATGCGGTTTTGGCAGTACATCAATGGGCGTGGATAGCGGTTTGACTCACGGGGATTTCCAAGTCTC
CACCCCATTGACGTCAATGGGAGTTTGTTTTGGCACCAAAATCAACGGGACTTTCCAAAATGTCGTAACA
ACTCCGCCCCATTGACGCAAATGGGCGGTAGGCGTGTACGGTGGGAGGTCTATATAAGCAGAGCTCTCTG
GCTAACTAGAGAACCCACTGCTTACTGGCTTATCGAAATTAATACGACTCACTATAGGGAGACCCAAGCT
GGCTAGCGTTTAAACTTAAGCTTGGTACCGAGCTCGGATCCACTAGTCCAGTGTGGTGGAATTCATGGCA
AACCTGGACAAGATGCTGAATACCACAGTAACAGAGGTGCGGCAGTTCCTGCAGGTGGACAGAGTGTGCG
TGTTCCAGTTTGAGGAGGATTATAGCGGAGTGGTGGTGGTGGAGGCCGTGGACGATAGGTGGATCTCCAT
CCTGAAGACCCAGGTGCGGGATAGATACTTCATGGAGACAAGGGGCGAGGAGTATTCTCACGGCCGCTAC
CAGGCCATCGCCGACATCTACACCGCAAACCTGACAGAGTGCTACAGGGATCTGCTGACACAGTTTCAGG
TGAGAGCAATCCTGGCCGTGCCCATCCTGCAGGGCAAGAAGCTGTGGGGCCTGTTGGTGGCACACCAGCT
GGCGGCCCCTAGACAGTGGCAGACCTGGGAGATCGACTTTCTGAAGCAGCAGGCCGTGGTGGTGGGCATC
GCCATCCAGCAGAGCCTCGAGAAGTTTTCTCAAGAACAGATCGGCGAAAACATTGTGTGCAGGGTCATTT
GTACCACGGGTCAAATTCCCATCCGAGATTTGTCAGCTGATATTTCACAAGTGCTTAAGGAAAAACGATC
CATAAAGAAAGTTTGGACATTTGGTAGAAACCCAGCCTGTGACTATCATTTAGGAAACATTTCAAGACTG
TCAAATAAGCATTTCCAAATACTACTAGGAGAAGACGGTAACCTTTTATTGAATGACATTTCCACTAATG
GGACCTGGTTAAATGGGCAAAAAGTCGAGAAGAACAGCAATCAGTTACTGTCCCAAGGTGATGAAATAAC
CGTTGGTGTAGGCGTGGAATCAGATATTTTATCTCTGGTCATTTTCATAAACGACAAATTTAAGCAGTGC
CTGGAGCAGAACAAAGTTGATCGCGGTACCAGTGCTGGTGGTAGTGCTGGTGGTAGTGCTGGTGGTAGTG
CTGGTGGTAGTGCTGGTGGTTCCGGCAGTGCTGGTGGTAGTGCTGGTGGTAGTACCAGTGCTGGTGGTAG
TGCTGGTGGTAGTGCTGGTGGTAGTGCTGGTGGTAGTGCTGGTGGTTCCGGCAGTGCTGGTGGTAGTGCT
GGTGGTAGTGCTGGTGGTAGTGCTGGTGGTAGTGCTGGTGGTTCCGGCAGTGCTGGTGGTAGTGCTGGTG
GTAGTACCAGTGCTGGTGGTAGTGCTGGTGGTAGTGCTGGTGGTAGTGCTGGTGGTAGTGCTGGTGGTTC
CGGCAGTGCTGGTGGTAGTGCTGGTGGTAGTACCAGTGCTGGTGGTAGTGCTGGTGGTAGTGCTGGTGGT
AGTGCTGGTGGTAGTGCTGGTGGTTCCGGAGACAGTGTCAAGACCCCCGAGGATGAAGGCAACCCACTGC
TAGAGCAGCTTGAGAAGAAGGGCGGCCGCATGGCGGAAGGATCCGTCGCCAGGCAGCCTGACCTCTTGAC
CTGCGACGATGAGCCGATCCATATCCCCGGTGCCATCCAACCGCATGGACTGCTGCTCGCCCTCGCCGCC
GACATGACGATCGTTGCCGGCAGCGACAACCTTCCCGAACTCACCGGACTGGCGATCGGCGCCCTGATCG
GCCGCTCTGCGGCCGATGTCTTCGACTCGGAGACGCACAACCGTCTGACGATCGCCTTGGCCGAGCCCGG
GGCGGCCGTCGGAGCACCGATCACTGTCGGCTTCACGATGCGAAAGGACGCAGGCTTCATCGGCTCCTGG
CATCGCCATGATCAGCTCATCTTCCTGGAGCTGGAGCCTCCCCAGCGGGACGTCGCCGAGCCGCAGGCGT
TCTTCCGCCGCACCAACAGCGCCATCCGCCGCCTGCAGGCCGCCGAAACCTTGGAAAGCGCCTGCGCCGC
CGCGGCGCAAGAGGTGCGGAAGATTACCGGCTTCGATCGGGTGATGATCTATCGCTTCGCCTCCGACTTC
AGCGGGTCCGTGATCGCAGAGGATCGGTGCGCCGAGGTCGAGTCAAAACTAGGCCTGCACTATCCTGCCT
CATTCATCCCGGCGCAGGCCCGTCGGCTCTATACCATCAACCCGGTACGGATCATTCCCGATATCAATTA
TCGGCCGGTGCCGGTCACCCCAGACCTCAATCCGGTCACCGGGCGGCCGATTGATCTTAGCTTCGCCATC
CTGCGCAGCGTCTCGCCCAACCATCTGGAGTTCATGCGCAACATAGGCATGCACGGCACGATGTCGATCT
CGATTTTGCGCGGCGAGCGACTGTGGGGATTGATCGTTTGCCATCACCGAACGCCGTACTACGTCGATCT
CGATGGCCGCCAAGCCTGCAAGAGGGTCGCCGAGAGGCTGGCCACTCAGATCGGCGTGATGGAAGAGTCT
AGACTGCAGCTGCCTCCTCTGGAACGCCTGACTCTGGATTAAGTCGACTAGAGGGCCCGTTTAAACCCGC
TGATCAGCCTCGACTGTGCCTTCTAGTTGCCAGCCATCTGTTGTTTGCCCCTCCCCCGTGCCTTCCTTGA
CCCTGGAAGGTGCCACTCCCACTGTCCTTTCCTAATAAAATGAGGAAATTGCATCGCATTGTCTGAGTAG
GTGTCATTCTATTCTGGGGGGTGGGGTGGGGCAGGACAGCAAGGGGGAGGATTGGGAAGACAATAGCAGG
CATGCTGGGGATGCGGTGGGCTCTATGGCTTCTGAGGCGGAAAGAACCAGCTGGGGCTCTAGGGGGTATC
CCC
[124 nt withheld, positions 3504-3627]
C
[91 nt withheld, positions 3629-3719]
A
[49 nt withheld, positions 3721-3769]
CCTTTGACGTTGGAGTCCACGTTCTTT
[37 nt withheld, positions 3797-3833]
ACCCTATCTCGGTCTATTCTTTTGATTTATAAGGGATTTTGCCGATTTCGGCCTATTGGTTAAAAAATGA
GCTGATTTAACAAAAATTTAACGCGAATTAATTCTGTGGAATGTGTGTCAGTTAGGGTGTGGAAAGTCCC
CAGGCTCCCCAGCAGGCAGAAGTATGCAAAGCATGCATCTCAATTAGTCAGCAACCAGGTGTGGAAAGTC
CCCAGGCTCCCCAGCAGGCAGAAGTATGCAAAGCATGCATCTCAATTAGTCAGCAACCATAGTCCCGCCC
CTAACTCCGCCCATCCCGCCCCTAACTCCGCCCAGTTCCGCCCATTCTCCGCCCCATGGCTGACTAATTT
TTTTTATTTATGCAGAGGCCGAGGCCGCCTCTGCCTCTGAGCTATTCCAGAAGTAGTGAGGAGGCTTTTT
TGGAGGCCTAGGCTTTTGCAAAAAGCTCCCGGGAGCTTGTATATCCATTTTCGGATCTGATCAAGAGACA
GGATGAGGATCGTTTCGCATGATTGAACAAGATGGATTGCACGCAGGTTCTCCGGCCGCTTGGGTGGAGA
GGCTATTCGGCTATGACTGGGCACAACAGACAATCGGCTGCTCTGATGCCGCCGTGTTCCGGCTGTCAGC
GCAGGGGCGCCCGGTTCTTTTTGTCAAGACCGACCTGTCCGGTGCCCTGAATGAACTGCAGGACGAGGCA
GCGCGGCTATCGTGGCTGGCCACGACGGGCGTTCCTTGCGCAGCTGTGCTCGACGTTGTCACTGAAGCGG
GAAGGGACTGGCTGCTATTGGGCGAAGTGCCGGGGCAGGATCTCCTGTCATCTCACCTTGCTCCTGCCGA
GAAAGTATCCATCATGGCTGATGCAATGCGGCGGCTGCATACGCTTGATCCGGCTACCTGCCCATTCGAC
CACCAAGCGAAACATCGCATCGAGCGAGCACGTACTCGGATGGAAGCCGGTCTTGTCGATCAGGATGATC
TGGACGAAGAGCATCAGGGGCTCGCGCCAGCCGAACTGTTCGCCAGGCTCAAGGCGCGCATGCCCGACGG
CGAGGATCTCGTCGTGACCCATGGCGATGCCTGCTTGCCGAATATCATGGTGGAAAATGGCCGCTTTTCT
GGATTCATCGACTGTGGCCGGCTGGGTGTGGCGGACCGCTATCAGGACATAGCGTTGGCTACCCGTGATA
TTGCTGAAGAGCTTGGCGGCGAATGGGCTGACCGCTTCCTCGTGCTTTACGGTATCGCCGCTCCCGATTC
GCAGCGCATCGCCTTCTATCGCCTTCTTGACGAGTTCTTCTGAGCGGGACTCTGGGGTTCGAAATGACCG
ACCAAGCGACGCCCAACCTGCCATCACGAGATTTCGATTCCACCGCCGCCTTCTATGAAAGGTTGGGCTT
CGGAATCGTTTTCCGGGACGCCGGCTGGATGATCCTCCAGCGCGGGGATCTCATGCTGGAGTTCTTCGCC
CACCCCAACTTGTTTATTGCAGCTTATAATGGTTACAAATAAAGCAATAGCATCACAAATTTCACAAATA
AAGCATTTTTTTCACTGCATTCTAGTTGTGGTTTGTCCAAACTCATCAATGTATCTTATCATGTCTGTAT
ACCGTCGACCTCTAGCTAGAGCTTGGCGTAATCATGGTCATAGCTGTTTCCTGTGTGAAATTGTTATCCG
CTCACAATTCCACACAACATACGAGCCGGAAGCATAAAGTGTAAAGCCTGGGGTGCCTAATGAGTGAGCT
AACTCACATTAATTGCGTTGCGCTCACTGCCCGCTTTCCAGTCGGGAAACCTGTCGTGCCAGCTGCATTA
ATGAATCGGCCAACGCGCGGGGAGAGGCGGTTTGCGTATTGGGCGCTCTTCCGCTTCCTCGCTCACTGAC
TCGCTGCGCTCGGTCGTTCGGCTGCGGCGAGCGGTATCAGCTCACTCAAAGGCGGTAATACGGTTATCCA
CAGAATCAGGGGATAACGCAGGAAAGAACATGTGAGCAAAAGGCCAGCAAAAGGCCAGGAACCGTAAAAA
GGCCGCGTTGCTGGCGTTTTTCCATAGGCTCCGCCCCCCTGACGAGCATCACAAAAATCGACGCTCAAGT
CAGAGGTGGCGAAACCCGACAGGACTATAAAGATACCAGGCGTTTCCCCCTGGAAGCTCCCTCGTGCGCT
CTCCTGTTCCGACCCTGCCGCTTACCGGATACCTGTCCGCCTTTCTCCCTTCGGGAAGCGTGGCGCTTTC
TCATAGCTCACGCTGTAGGTATCTCAGTTCGGTGTAGGTCGTTCGCTCCAAGCTGGGCTGTGTGCACGAA
CCCCCCGTTCAGCCCGACCGCTGCGCCTTATCCGGTAACTATCGTCTTGAGTCCAACCCGGTAAGACACG
ACTTATCGCCACTGGCAGCAGCCACTGGTAACAGGATTAGCAGAGCGAGGTATGTAGGCGGTGCTACAGA
GTTCTTGAAGTGGTGGCCTAACTACGGCTACACTAGAAGAACAGTATTTGGTATCTGCGCTCTGCTGAAG
CCAGTTACCTTCGGAAAAAGAGTTGGTAGCTCTTGATCCGGCAAACAAACCACCGCTGGTAGCGGTGGTT
TTTTTGTTTGCAAGCAGCAGATTACGCGCAGAAAAAAAGGATCTCAAGAAGATCCTTTGATCTTTTCTAC
GGGGTCTGACGCTCAGTGGAACGAAAACTCACGTTAAGGGATTTTGGTCATGAGATTATCAAAAAGGATC
TTCACCTAGATCCTTTTAAATTAAAAATGAAGTTTTAAATCAATCTAAAGTATATATGAGTAAACTTGGT
CTGACAGTTACCAATGCTTAATCAGTGAGGCACCTATCTCAGCGATCTGTCTATTTCGTTCATCCATAGT
TGCCTGACTCCCCGTCGTGTAGATAACTACGATACGGGAGGGCTTACCATCTGGCCCCAGTGCTGCAATG
ATACCGCGAGACCCACGCTCACCGGCTCCAGATTTATCAGCAATAAACCAGCCAGCCGGAAGGGCCGAGC
GCAGAAGTGGTCCTGCAACTTTATCCGCCTCCATCCAGTCTATTAATTGTTGCCGGGAAGCTAGAGTAAG
TAGTTCGCCAGTTAATAGTTTGCGCAACGTTGTTGCCATTGCTACAGGCATCGTGGTGTCACGCTCGTCG
TTTGGTATGGCTTCATTCAGCTCCGGTTCCCAACGATCAAGGCGAGTTACATGATCCCCCATGTTGTGCA
AAAAAGCGGTTAGCTCCTTCGGTCCTCCGATCGTTGTCAGAAGTAAGTTGGCCGCAGTGTTATCACTCAT
GGTTATGGCAGCACTGCATAATTCTCTTACTGTCATGCCATCCGTAAGATGCTTTTCTGTGACTGGTGAG
TACTCAACCAAGTCATTCTGAGAATAGTGTATGCGGCGACCGAGTTGCTCTTGCCCGGCGTCAATACGGG
ATAATACCGCGCCACATAGCAGAACTTTAAAAGTGCTCATCATTGGAAAACGTTCTTCGGGGCGAAAACT
CTCAAGGATCTTACCGCTGTTGAGATCCAGTTCGATGTAACCCACTCGTGCACCCAACTGATCTTCAGCA
TCTTTTACTTTCACCAGCGTTTCTGGGTGAGCAAAAACAGGAAGGCAAAATGCCGCAAAAAAGGGAATAA
GGGCGACACGGAAATGTTGAATACTCATACTCTTCCTTTTTCAATATTATTGAAGCATTTATCAGGGTTA
TTGTCTCATGAGCGGATACATATTTGAATGTATTTAGAAAAATAAACAAATAGGGGTTCCGCGCACATTT
CCCCGAAAAGTGCCACCTGACGTCGACGGATCGGGAGATCTCCCGATCCCCTATGGTGCACTCTCAGTAC
AATCTGCTCTGATGCCGCATAGTTAAGCCAGTATCTGCTCCCTGCTTGTGTGTTGGAGGTCGCTGAGTAG
TGCGCGA
Features (pLannotate 1.2.2; 23 found; start..end, strand, type, name):
    112..491     +  enhancer       CMV enhancer: human cytomegalovirus immediate early enhancer
    492..695     +  promoter       CMV promoter: human cytomegalovirus (CMV) immediate early promoter
    691..724     +  LTR            5' LTR (truncated) (fragment): truncated 5' long terminal repeat (LTR) from HIV-1
    740..758     +  promoter       T7 promoter: promoter for bacteriophage T7 RNA polymerase
    835..1275    +  CDS            miRFP670nano: miRFP670nano is a basic (constitutively fluorescent) near ir fluorescent protein published in 2019, derived from Nostoc punctiforme. It has very low acid sensitivity. It requires the cofactor biliverdin for fluorescence.
   1261..1704    +  CDS            RAD53 (fragment): RAD53_YEAST - Also known as MEC2, SAD1, SPK1. Experimental evidence at protein level: Swiss-Prot protein existence level 1. Controls S-phase checkpoint as well as G1 and G2 DNA damage checkpoints. Phosphorylates proteins on serine, threonine, and tyrosine. Prevents entry into anaphase and mitotic exit after DNA damage via regulation of the Polo kinase CDC5. Seems to be involved in the phosphorylation of RPH1. From Saccharomyces cerevisiae (strain ATCC 204508 / S288c) (Baker's yeast).
   2131..2190    +  CDS            JDP2 (fragment): JDP2_HUMAN - Experimental evidence at protein level: Swiss-Prot protein existence level 1. Component of the AP-1 transcription factor that represses transactivation mediated by the Jun family of proteins. Involved in a variety of transcriptional responses associated with AP-1 such as UV- induced apoptosis, cell differentiation, tumorigenesis and antitumogeneris. Can also function as a repressor by recruiting histone deacetylase 3/HDAC3 to the promoter region of JUN. May control transcription via direct regulation of the modification of histones and the assembly of chromatin. From Homo sapiens
   2200..3147    +  CDS            miRFP720: miRFP720 is a basic (constitutively fluorescent) near ir fluorescent protein published in 2018, derived from Rhodopseudomonas palustris. It has low acid sensitivity. It requires the cofactor biliverdin for fluorescence.
   3234..3458    +  polyA_signal   bGH poly(A) signal: bovine growth hormone polyadenylation signal
   3462..3483    +  promoter       SV40 promoter (fragment): SV40 enhancer and early promoter
   3504..3932    +  rep_origin     f1 ori (sequence partly withheld): f1 bacteriophage origin of replication; arrow indicates direction of (+) strand synthesis
   3946..4275    +  promoter       SV40 promoter: SV40 enhancer and early promoter
   4342..5133    +  CDS            neo: KKA2_KLEPN - Also known as kan, nptII. Experimental evidence at protein level: Swiss-Prot protein existence level 1. Resistance to kanamycin, neomycin, paromomycin, ribostamycin, butirosin and gentamicin B. From Klebsiella pneumoniae.
   5157..5315    +  CDS            ble (fragment): BLE_KLEPN - Experimental evidence at protein level: Swiss-Prot protein existence level 1. Binding protein with a strong affinity to the bleomycin family of antibiotics. Binds to CL990; an antimitotic-antibiotic compound. From Klebsiella pneumoniae.
   5310..5431    +  polyA_signal   SV40 poly(A) signal: SV40 polyadenylation signal
   5504..5520    -  protein_bind   lac operator: The lac repressor binds to the lac operator to inhibit transcription in E. coli. This inhibition can be relieved by adding lactose or isopropyl-β-D-thiogalactopyranoside (IPTG). lac repressor encoded by lacI
   5528..5558    -  promoter       lac promoter: promoter for the E. coli lac operon
   5573..5594    -  protein_bind   CAP binding site: CAP binding activates transcription in the presence of cAMP. E. coli catabolite activator protein
   5607..5699    -  CDS            lacI (fragment): lac repressor; lacI; The lac repressor binds to the lac operator to inhibit transcription in E. coli. This inhibition can be relieved by adding lactose or isopropyl-β-D-thiogalactopyranoside (IPTG).
   5882..6470    -  rep_origin     ori: high-copy-number ColE1/pMB1/pBR322/pUC origin of replication
   6641..7501    -  CDS            AmpR: β-lactamase; bla; confers resistance to ampicillin, carbenicillin, and related antibiotics
   7502..7606    -  promoter       AmpR promoter: bla
   7665..7717    -  misc_feature   bom (fragment): basis of mobility region from pBR322
