[The description below was written by a language model from this plasmid's Addgene catalogue record and pLannotate feature annotations shown in this document.]
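Description:
pNIR_JNKbiosensor is a pcDNA-based mammalian expression plasmid of about 7.8 kb that encodes a fully near-infrared, genetically encoded reporter of c-Jun N-terminal kinase (JNK) activity. It is propagated in E. coli through a high-copy ColE1/pUC-type origin with ampicillin selection (AmpR under its own bla promoter). It also carries an f1 origin and an SV40 promoter-driven neomycin phosphotransferase cassette with an SV40 polyadenylation signal, which can be used for G418 selection of stably transfected mammalian cells. Small annotated fragments (HIV-1 LTR, ble, lacI, bom) appear to be backbone remnants or short sequence matches rather than functional parts.

The synthetic insert of roughly 2.3 kb is transcribed from the CMV immediate-early enhancer/promoter and terminated by the bGH polyadenylation signal, with a T7 promoter lying just upstream of the coding region. The annotated open reading frame begins with miRFP670nano, a small cyanobacteriochrome-derived near-infrared fluorescent protein, and ends with miRFP720, a bacterial phytochrome-derived protein emitting further to the red; both require biliverdin as chromophore. Between them lie a fragment of yeast Rad53, an unannotated stretch that the record does not characterise, and a short fragment of human JDP2. This layout matches the standard design of FRET kinase reporters. There, the Rad53 portion would most plausibly supply a phosphothreonine-binding FHA domain and the JDP2 fragment a JNK substrate or docking peptide, although the record does not state these roles. Phosphorylation would then alter the conformation and the energy transfer between the two fluorescent proteins. The construct is intended for imaging JNK activity in mammalian cells, and its near-infrared readout leaves the visible spectrum free for multiplexing with other probes.
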