Addgene plasmid #127440: pNIR_JNKbiosensor
Purpose: Mammalian expression of the NIR biosensor for detecting JNK activity
Depositing lab: Vladislav Verkhusha. Publication: Smallest near-infrared fluorescent protein evolved from cyanobacteriochrome as versatile tag for spectral multiplexing. Oliinyk OS, Shemetov AA, Pletnev S, Shcherbakova DM, Verkhusha VV. Nat Commun. 2019 Jan 17;10(1):279. doi: 10.1038/s41467-018-08050-8. PubMed 30655515.
Backbone
  Vector backbone: pcDNA
  Vector type: Mammalian Expression
Growth in bacteria
  Bacterial resistance: Ampicillin, 100 μg/mL
  Growth temperature: 37°C
  Growth strain: DH5alpha
  Copy number: High Copy
Gene/Insert
  Gene/Insert name: NIR JNK biosensor
  Species: Synthetic
  Insert size (bp): 2301
  Promoter: CMV
  Cloning method: Unknown
  Sequencing primers: 5′ CMV Forward; 3′ BGH Reverse
Terms and licenses: Academic/Nonprofit Terms; Industry Terms: Not Available to Industry
How to cite: pNIR_JNKbiosensor was a gift from Vladislav Verkhusha (Addgene plasmid # 127440 ; http://n2t.net/addgene:127440 ; RRID:Addgene_127440)
