>Addgene plasmid #127440 | pNIR_JNKbiosensor | addgene partial sequence | sequence record 252087 | iRFP-R 5'-gatatggatcggctcatcgt-3'
NNNNNNNNNNNNGNNNGCGACGGATCCTTCCGCCATGCGGCCGCCCTTCTTCTCAAGCTGCTCTAGCAGT
GGGTTGCCTTCATCCTCGGGGGTCTTGACACTGTCTCCGGAACCACCAGCACTACCACCAGCACTACCAC
CAGCACTACCACCAGCACTACCACCAGCACTGGTACTACCACCAGCACTACCACCAGCACTGCCGGAACC
ACCAGCACTACCACCAGCACTACCACCAGCACTACCACCAGCACTACCACCAGCACTGGTACTACCACCA
GCACTACCACCAGCACTGCCGGAACCACCAGCACTACCACCAGCACTACCACCAGCACTACCACCAGCAC
TACCACCAGCACTGCCGGAACCACCAGCACTACCACCAGCACTACCACCAGCACTACCACCAGCACTACC
ACCAGCACTGGTACTACCACCAGCACTACCACCAGCACTGCCGGAACCACCAGCACTACCACCAGCACTA
CCACCAGCACTACCACCAGCACTACCACCAGCACTGGTACCGCGATCAACTTTGTTCTGCTCCAGGCACT
GCTTAAATTTGTCGTTTATGAAAATGACCAGAGATAAAATATCTGATTCCACGCCTACACCAACGGTTAT
TTCATCACCTTGGGACAGTAACTGATTGCTGTTCTTCTCGACTTTTTGCCCATTTAACCAGGTCCCATTA
GTGGAAATGTCATTCAATAAAAGGTTACCGTCTTCTCCTAGTAGTATTTGGAAATGCTTATTTGACAGTC
TTGAAATGTTTCCTAAATGATAGTCACAGGCTGGGTTTCTACCAAATGTCCAAACTTTCTTTATGGATCG
TTTTTCCTTAAGCACTTGTGAAATATCAGCTGACAAATCTCGGATGGGAATTTGACCCGTGGNACAAATG
ACCCTGCACACAATGTTTTCGCCGATCTGTTCTTGAGAAAACTTCTCGAGGCTCTGCTGGNTGGCGATGC
CCACCACNACGNCCTGCTGCTTCAGAAAGTCGATCNCCCAGGTCTGCNNCTGTCTAGGGGCNGCCNNCTG
GNGTGCCNNCANNNGGCCCNNNNGCTTCNNNCCCTGCAGGATGGGGCANGGCCANNGANTTGCN
